Addgene plasmid #156605: pD649-HAsp-TNFSF15-Fc(DAPA)-AviTag-6xHis
Purpose: Mammalian expression of cell-surface protein extracellular domain fused to Fc(DAPA)-Avi-6xHis. Protein is secreted from cells.
Depositing lab: Chris Garcia. Depositing organization: Stanford University. Publication: A Human IgSF Cell-Surface Interactome Reveals a Complex Network of Protein-Protein Interactions. Wojtowicz WM, Vielmetter J, Fernandes RA, Siepe DH, Eastman CL, Chisholm GB, Cox S, Klock H, Anderson PW, Rue SM, Miller JJ, Glaser SM, Bragstad ML, Vance J, Lam AW, Lesley SA, Zinn K, Garcia KC. Cell. 2020 Aug 20;182(4):1027-1043.e17. doi: 10.1016/j.cell.2020.07.025. PubMed 32822567.
Backbone
  Vector backbone: pD649
  Backbone size w/o insert (bp): 6106
  Vector type: Mammalian Expression
Growth in bacteria
  Bacterial resistance: Ampicillin, 100 μg/mL
  Growth temperature: 37°C
  Growth strain: DH5alpha
  Copy number: High Copy
Gene/Insert
  Gene/Insert name: TNFSF15 (alt name: TNF15)
  Species: H. sapiens (human)
  Insert size (bp): 585
  Mutation: Fc region of human IgG contains D265A and P329A mutations (DAPA)
  Entrez Gene: TNFSF15 (a.k.a. TL1, TL1A, TNLG1B, VEGI, VEGI192A)
  Promoter: CMV/SP6
  Tag / fusion protein: Fc(DAPA)-AviTag-6xHis (C terminal on backbone)
  Cloning method: Restriction Enzyme; 5′ cloning site GCGGCCGC (not destroyed); 3′ cloning site GGCGCGCC (not destroyed)
  Sequencing primers: 5′ ATTTAGGTGACACTATAG; 3′ CACGTACCAGTTGAACTTCACC
Resource information
  A portion of this plasmid was derived from a plasmid made by: synthesis by ThermoFisher
Terms and licenses: Academic/Nonprofit Terms; Industry Terms: Not Available to Industry
Depositor comments: Some plasmids in this collection may have an IS4-like element ISVsa5 family transposase upstream of the CMV promoter.
How to cite: pD649-HAsp-TNFSF15-Fc(DAPA)-AviTag-6xHis was a gift from Chris Garcia (Addgene plasmid # 156605 ; http://n2t.net/addgene:156605 ; RRID:Addgene_156605)
