[The description below was written by a language model from this plasmid's Addgene catalogue record and pLannotate feature annotations shown in this document.]
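Description:
pD649-HAsp-TNFSF15-Fc(DAPA)-AviTag-6xHis is a mammalian expression plasmid built on the pD649 backbone for producing a secreted, Fc-fused form of the human TNFSF15 (TL1A/VEGI) extracellular domain. It is maintained in E. coli as a high-copy plasmid through a ColE1/pUC-type origin and selected with ampicillin via a complete β-lactamase gene. The annotation also picks up short remnants of other vector elements (kanamycin resistance, lacZα, rrnB terminator, f1 origin), which are only fragments and are unlikely to be functional.

The expression cassette is driven by the CMV immediate-early enhancer and promoter, followed by a fragment of CMV intron A and an SP6 promoter, which also serves as a sequencing primer site. The open reading frame begins with a secretion signal; the plasmid name indicates an HA signal peptide, whereas the automated annotation matches this region to part of a mouse IgH signal sequence. Next comes the 585 bp TNFSF15 ectodomain, cloned between retained NotI and AscI sites, and then the human IgG1 Fc region, with the cassette ending at a bGH polyadenylation signal. The Fc carries the D265A and P329A (DAPA) substitutions, which are generally used to reduce Fc effector binding. According to the record, the Fc is followed by an AviTag for site-specific biotinylation and a 6xHis tag for metal-affinity purification, although the feature table does not annotate these tags separately.

A second cassette with SV40 and EM7 promoters, a puromycin N-acetyltransferase gene and an SV40 poly(A) signal could allow puromycin selection in mammalian cells. The plasmid belongs to a collection of ectodomain constructs made for screening human cell-surface protein–protein interactions. The depositor notes that some plasmids in the collection may carry an IS4-like transposase insertion upstream of the CMV promoter.
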