Features (pLannotate 1.2.2; 21 found; start..end, strand, type, name):
    119..143     -  CDS            KanR (fragment): aminoglycoside phosphotransferase; aph(3')-Ia; confers resistance to kanamycin
    254..842     +  rep_origin     ori: high-copy-number ColE1/pMB1/pBR322/pUC origin of replication
   1067..1084    +  terminator     rrnB T2 terminator (fragment): transcription terminator T2 from the E. coli rrnB gene
   1109..1128    -  CDS            lacZα (fragment): LacZα fragment of β-galactosidase; lacZ fragment
   1584..1600    +  protein_bind   lac operator: The lac repressor binds to the lac operator to inhibit transcription in E. coli. This inhibition can be relieved by adding lactose or isopropyl-β-D-thiogalactopyranoside (IPTG). lac repressor encoded by lacI
   1843..2146    +  enhancer       CMV enhancer: human cytomegalovirus immediate early enhancer
   2147..2350    +  promoter       CMV promoter: human cytomegalovirus (CMV) immediate early promoter
   2486..2529    +  intron         CMV intron (fragment): modified intron A from human cytomegalovirus
   2581..2599    +  promoter       SP6 promoter: promoter for bacteriophage SP6 RNA polymerase
   2603..2640    +  CDS            IgH signal sequence (fragment): signal sequence from the mouse immunoglobulin heavy chain variable region
   2749..3333    +  CDS            TNFSF15 (fragment): TNF15_HUMAN - Also known as TL1, VEGI. Experimental evidence at protein level: Swiss-Prot protein existence level 1. Receptor for TNFRSF25 and TNFRSF6B. Mediates activation of NF-kappa-B. Inhibits vascular endothelial growth and angiogenesis (in vitro). Promotes activation of caspases and apoptosis. From Homo sapiens (Human).
   3349..4026    +  CDS            IGHG1 (fragment): IGHG1_HUMAN - Experimental evidence at protein level: Swiss-Prot protein existence level 1. Constant region of immunoglobulin heavy chains. Immunoglobulins, also known as antibodies, are membrane-bound or secreted glycoproteins produced by B lymphocytes. In the recognition phase of humoral immunity, the membrane-bound immunoglobulins serve as receptors which, upon binding of a specific antigen, trigger the clonal expansion and differentiation of B lymphocytes into immunoglobulins- secreting plasma cells. Secreted immunoglobulins mediate the effector phase of humoral immunity, which results in
   4241..4352    +  polyA_signal   bGH poly(A) signal: bovine growth hormone polyadenylation signal
   4353..4461    +  rep_origin     f1 ori (fragment): f1 bacteriophage origin of replication; arrow indicates direction of (+) strand synthesis
   4475..4804    +  promoter       SV40 promoter: SV40 enhancer and early promoter
   4852..4899    +  promoter       EM7 promoter: synthetic bacterial promoter&nbsp
   4918..5517    +  CDS            PuroR (fragment): puromycin N-acetyltransferase; pac from Streptomyces; confers resistance to puromycin
   5527..5652    +  CDS            ble (fragment): BLE_KLEPN - Experimental evidence at protein level: Swiss-Prot protein existence level 1. Binding protein with a strong affinity to the bleomycin family of antibiotics. Binds to CL990; an antimitotic-antibiotic compound. From Klebsiella pneumoniae.
   5647..5768    +  polyA_signal   SV40 poly(A) signal: SV40 polyadenylation signal
   5821..6681    -  CDS            AmpR: β-lactamase; bla; confers resistance to ampicillin, carbenicillin, and related antibiotics
   6684..89      -  promoter       AmpR promoter (fragment) (across the origin): bla
>Addgene plasmid #156605 | pD649-HAsp-TNFSF15-Fc(DAPA)-AviTag-6xHis | depositor full sequence | sequence record 302319 | Full Sequence
TTTCAATATTATTGAAGCATTTATCAGGGTTATTGTCTCATGAGCGGATACATATTTGAATGTATTTAGA
AAAATAAACAAATAGGGGTCAGTGTTACAACCAATTAACCAATTCTGAACATTATCGCGAGCCCATTTAT
ACCTGAATATGGCTCATAACACCCCTTGCTCATGACCAAAATCCCTTAACGTGAGTTACGCGCGCGTCGT
TCCACTGAGCGTCAGACCCCGTAGAAAAGATCAAAGGATCTTCTTGAGATCCTTTTTTTCTGCGCGTAAT
CTGCTGCTTGCAAACAAAAAAACCACCGCTACCAGCGGTGGTTTGTTTGCCGGATCAAGAGCTACCAACT
CTTTTTCCGAAGGTAACTGGCTTCAGCAGAGCGCAGATACCAAATACTGTTCTTCTAGTGTAGCCGTAGT
TAGCCCACCACTTCAAGAACTCTGTAGCACCGCCTACATACCTCGCTCTGCTAATCCTGTTACCAGTGGC
TGCTGCCAGTGGCGATAAGTCGTGTCTTACCGGGTTGGACTCAAGACGATAGTTACCGGATAAGGCGCAG
CGGTCGGGCTGAACGGGGGGTTCGTGCACACAGCCCAGCTTGGAGCGAACGACCTACACCGAACTGAGAT
ACCTACAGCGTGAGCTATGAGAAAGCGCCACGCTTCCCGAAGGGAGAAAGGCGGACAGGTATCCGGTAAG
CGGCAGGGTCGGAACAGGAGAGCGCACGAGGGAGCTTCCAGGGGGAAACGCCTGGTATCTTTATAGTCCT
GTCGGGTTTCGCCACCTCTGACTTGAGCGTCGATTTTTGTGATGCTCGTCAGGGGGGCGGAGCCTATGGA
AAAACGCCAGCAACGCGGCCTTTTTACGGTTCCTGGCCTTTTGCTGGCCTTTTGCTCACATGTTCTTTCC
TGCGTTATCCCCTGATTCTGTGGATAACCGTATTACCGCCTTTGAGTGAGCTGATACCGCTCGCCGCAGC
CGAACGACCGAGCGCAGCGAGTCAGTGAGCGAGGAAGCGGAAGGCGAGAGTAGGGAACTGCCAGGCATCA
AACTAAGCAGAAGGCCCCTGACGGATGGCCTTTTTGCGTTTCTACAAACTCTTTCTGTGTTGTAAAACGA
CGGCCAGTCTTAAGCTCGGGCCCCCTGGGCGGTTCTGATAACGAGTAATCGTTAATCCGCAAATAACGTA
AAAACCCGCTTCGGCGGGTTTTTTTATGGGGGGAGTTTAGGGAAAGAGCATTTGTCAGAATATTTAAGGG
CGCCTGTCACTTTGCTTGATATATGAGAATTATTTAACCTTATAAATGAGAAAAAAGCAACGCACTTTAA
ATAAGATACGTTGCTTTTTCGATTGATGAACACCTATAATTAAACTATTCATCTATTATTTATGATTTTT
TGTATATACAATATTTCTAGTTTGTTAAAGAGAATTAAGAAAATAAATCTCGAAAATAATAAAGGGAAAA
TCAGTTTTTGATATCAAAATTATACATGTCAACGATAATACAAAATATAATACAAACTATAAGATGTTAT
CAGTATTTATTATCATTTAGAATAAATTTTGTGTCGCCCTTAATTGTGAGCGGATAACAATTACGAGCTT
CATGCACAGTGGCGTTGACTCAATATTGGCCATTAGCCATATTATTCATTGGTTATATAGCATAAATCAA
TATTGGCTATTGGCCATTGCATACGTTGTATCTATATCATAATATGTACATTTATATTGGCTCATGTCCA
ATATGACCGCCATGTTGGCATTGATTATTGACTAGTTATTAATAGTAATCAATTACGGGGTCATTAGTTC
ATAGCCCATATATGGAGTTCCGCGTTACATAACTTACGGTAAATGGCCCGCCTGGCTGACCGCCCAACGA
CCCCCGCCCATTGACGTCAATAATGACGTATGTTCCCATAGTAACGCCAATAGGGACTTTCCATTGACGT
CAATGGGTGGAGTATTTACGGTAAACTGCCCACTTGGCAGTACATCAAGTGTATCATATGCCAAGTACGC
CCCCTATTGACGTCAATGACGGTAAATGGCCCGCCTGGCATTATGCCCAGTACATGACCTTATGGGACTT
TCCTACTTGGCAGTACATCTACGTATTAGTCATCGCTATTACCATGGTGATGCGGTTTTGGCAGTACATC
AATGGGCGTGGATAGCGGTTTGACTCACGGGGATTTCCAAGTCTCCACCCCATTGACGTCAATGGGAGTT
TGTTTTGGCACCAAAATCAACGGGACTTTCCAAAATGTCGTAACAACTCCGCCCCATTGACGCAAATGGG
CGGTAGGCGTGTACGGTGGGAGGTCTATATAAGCAGAGCTCGTTTAGTGAACCGTCAGATCGCCTGGAGA
CGCCATCCACGCTGTTTTGACCTCCATAGAAGACACCGGGACCGATCCAGCCTCCGCGGCCGGGAACGGT
GCATTGGAACGCGGATTCCCCGTGCCAAGAGTGACGTAAGTACCGCCTATAGAGTCTATAGGCCCACCCC
CTTGGCTTCGTTAGAACGCGGCTACAATTAATACATAACCTTATGTATCATACACATACGATTTAGGTGA
CACTATAGAATAACATCCACTTTGCCTTTCTCTCCACAGGTGTCCACTCCCAGGTCCAACTGCACCTCGG
TTCTATCGAAAACGCGCCTGCTAGCGCCACCATGAAGACCATCATTGCCCTGAGCTACATCTTCTGCCTG
GTGTTCGCTGCGGCCGCCTCTCAACTTAGAGCACAAGGCGAAGCCTGCGTGCAGTTCCAGGCTCTGAAGG
GACAAGAGTTCGCCCCTAGCCACCAGCAAGTGTATGCCCCTCTTAGAGCCGACGGCGACAAACCTAGAGC
ACACCTGACAGTTGTGCGGCAGACCCCTACACAGCACTTCAAGAATCAGTTCCCCGCTCTGCACTGGGAG
CATGAGCTGGGACTCGCCTTCACCAAGAACCGGATGAACTACACCAACAAGTTTCTGCTGATCCCCGAGA
GCGGCGACTACTTCATCTACAGCCAAGTGACCTTCCGGGGCATGACCAGCGAGTGCTCTGAAATTAGACA
GGCCGGCAGACCTAACAAGCCCGACAGCATCACCGTGGTCATCACCAAAGTGACCGACAGCTACCCCGAG
CCAACACAGCTGCTGATGGGCACCAAGTCTGTGTGCGAAGTGGGCAGCAACTGGTTCCAGCCTATCTACC
TGGGAGCCATGTTCAGCCTGCAAGAGGGCGACAAGCTGATGGTCAACGTGTCCGACATCAGCCTGGTGGA
TTACACCAAAGAGGACAAGACCTTCTTCGGCGCCTTCCTGCTTGGCGCGCCGGGCGGCGACAAGACCCAC
ACCTGCCCCCCCTGCCCAGCTCCAGAACTGCTGGGAGGGCCTTCCGTGTTCCTGTTCCCCCCCAAGCCCA
AGGACACCCTGATGATCAGCAGGACCCCCGAGGTGACCTGCGTGGTGGTGGCCGTGTCCCACGAGGACCC
AGAGGTGAAGTTCAACTGGTACGTGGACGGCGTGGAGGTGCACAACGCCAAGACCAAGCCCAGAGAGGAG
CAGTACAACAGCACCTACAGGGTGGTGTCCGTGCTGACCGTGCTGCACCAGGACTGGCTGAACGGCAAAG
AATACAAGTGCAAAGTCTCCAACAAGGCCCTGGCTGCCCCAATCGAAAAGACAATCAGCAAGGCCAAGGG
CCAGCCACGGGAGCCCCAGGTGTACACCCTGCCCCCCAGCCGGGAGGAGATGACCAAGAACCAGGTGTCC
CTGACCTGTCTGGTGAAGGGCTTCTACCCCAGCGATATCGCCGTGGAGTGGGAGAGCAACGGCCAGCCCG
AGAACAACTACAAGACCACCCCCCCAGTGCTGGACAGCGACGGCAGCTTCTTCCTGTACAGCAAGCTGAC
CGTGGACAAGTCCAGGTGGCAGCAGGGCAACGTGTTCAGCTGCAGCGTGATGCACGAGGCCCTGCACAAC
CACTACACCCAGAAGTCCCTGAGCCTGAGCCCCGGCGGCAGCGGTCTTAATGATATTTTCGAGGCTCAGA
AGATTGAGTGGCATGAACACCACCACCATCACCACTAAGGCCGGCCTGTAGTCACTGGCACAACGCGTTA
CCCGGTAAGCCAATCGGGTATACACGGTCGTCATACTGCAGACAGGGTTCTTCTACTTTGCAAGATAGTC
TTGAGTAGTAAAATAAATAGATAGAGAAAATCAGCCTCGACTGTGCCTTCTAGTTGCCAGCCATCTGTTG
TTTGCCCCTCCCCCGTGCCTTCCTTGACCCTGGAAGGTGCCACTCCCACTGTCCTTTCCTAATAAAATGA
GGAAATTGCATCACAACACTCAACCCTATCTCGGTCTATTCTTTTGATTTATAAGGGATTTTGCCGATTT
CGGCCTATTGGTTAAAAAATGAGCTGATTTAACAAAAATTTAACGCGAATTAATTCTGTGGAATGTGTGT
CAGTTAGGGTGTGGAAAGTCCCCAGGCTCCCCAGCAGGCAGAAGTATGCAAAGCATGCATCTCAATTAGT
CAGCAACCAGGTGTGGAAAGTCCCCAGGCTCCCCAGCAGGCAGAAGTATGCAAAGCATGCATCTCAATTA
GTCAGCAACCATAGTCCCGCCCCTAACTCCGCCCATCCCGCCCCTAACTCCGCCCAGTTCCGCCCATTCT
CCGCCCCATGGCTGACTAATTTTTTTTATTTATGCAGAGGCCGAGGCCGCCTCTGCCTCTGAGCTATTCC
AGAAGTAGTGAGGAGGCTTTTTTGGAGGCCTAGGCTTTTGCAAAAAGCTCCCGGGAGCTTGTATATCCAT
TTTCGGATCTGATCAGCACGTGTTGACAATTAATCATCGGCATAGTATATCGGCATAGTATAATACGACA
AGGTGAGGAACTAAACCATGACCGAGTACAAGCCCACGGTGCGCCTCGCCACCCGCGACGACGTCCCCAG
GGCCGTACGCACCCTCGCCGCCGCGTTCGCCGACTACCCCGCCACGCGCCACACCGTCGATCCGGACCGC
CACATCGAGCGGGTCACCGAGCTGCAAGAACTCTTCCTCACGCGCGTCGGGCTCGACATCGGCAAGGTGT
GGGTCGCGGACGACGGCGCCGCGGTGGCGGTCTGGACCACGCCGGAGAGCGTCGAAGCGGGGGCGGTGTT
CGCCGAGATCGGCCCGCGCATGGCCGAGTTGAGCGGTTCCCGGCTGGCCGCGCAGCAACAGATGGAAGGC
CTCCTGGCGCCGCACCGGCCCAAGGAGCCCGCGTGGTTCCTGGCCACCGTCGGCGTCTCGCCCGACCACC
AGGGCAAGGGTCTGGGCAGCGCCGTCGTGCTCCCCGGAGTGGAGGCGGCCGAGCGCGCCGGGGTGCCCGC
CTTCCTGGAGACATCCGCGCCCCGCAACCTCCCCTTCTACGAGCGGCTCGGCTTCACCGTCACCGCCGAC
GTCGAGGTGCCCGAAGGACCGCGCACCTGGTGCATGACCCGCAAGCCCGGTGCCTGACACGTGCTACGAG
ATTTCGATTCCACCGCCGCCTTCTATGAAAGGTTGGGCTTCGGAATCGTTTTCCGGGACGCCGGCTGGAT
GATCCTCCAGCGCGGGGATCTCATGCTGGAGTTCTTCGCCCACCCCAACTTGTTTATTGCAGCTTATAAT
GGTTACAAATAAAGCAATAGCATCACAAATTTCACAAATAAAGCATTTTTTTCACTGCATTCTAGTTGTG
GTTTGTCCAAACTCATCAATGTATCTTATCATGTCTGTATACCGTCGACCTCTAGCTAGAGCTTGGCGTA
ATCATGGTCATTACCAATGCTTAATCAGTGAGGCACCTATCTCAGCGATCTGTCTATTTCGTTCATCCAT
AGTTGCCTGACTCCCCGTCGTGTAGATAACTACGATACGGGAGGGCTTACCATCTGGCCCCAGCGCTGCG
ATGATACCGCGAGAACCACGCTCACCGGCTCCGGATTTATCAGCAATAAACCAGCCAGCCGGAAGGGCCG
AGCGCAGAAGTGGTCCTGCAACTTTATCCGCCTCCATCCAGTCTATTAATTGTTGCCGGGAAGCTAGAGT
AAGTAGTTCGCCAGTTAATAGTTTGCGCAACGTTGTTGCCATCGCTACAGGCATCGTGGTGTCACGCTCG
TCGTTTGGTATGGCTTCATTCAGCTCCGGTTCCCAACGATCAAGGCGAGTTACATGATCCCCCATGTTGT
GCAAAAAAGCGGTTAGCTCCTTCGGTCCTCCGATCGTTGTCAGAAGTAAGTTGGCCGCAGTGTTATCACT
CATGGTTATGGCAGCACTGCATAATTCTCTTACTGTCATGCCATCCGTAAGATGCTTTTCTGTGACTGGT
GAGTACTCAACCAAGTCATTCTGAGAATAGTGTATGCGGCGACCGAGTTGCTCTTGCCCGGCGTCAATAC
GGGATAATACCGCGCCACATAGCAGAACTTTAAAAGTGCTCATCATTGGAAAACGTTCTTCGGGGCGAAA
ACTCTCAAGGATCTTACCGCTGTTGAGATCCAGTTCGATGTAACCCACTCGTGCACCCAACTGATCTTCA
GCATCTTTTACTTTCACCAGCGTTTCTGGGTGAGCAAAAACAGGAAGGCAAAATGCCGCAAAAAAGGGAA
TAAGGGCGACACGGAAATGTTGAATACTCATATTCTTCCTT
