>Addgene plasmid #156605 | pD649-HAsp-TNFSF15-Fc(DAPA)-AviTag-6xHis | depositor partial sequence | sequence record 302320 | insert (extracellular domain)
TCTCAACTTAGAGCACAAGGCGAAGCCTGCGTGCAGTTCCAGGCTCTGAAGGGACAAGAGTTCGCCCCTA
GCCACCAGCAAGTGTATGCCCCTCTTAGAGCCGACGGCGACAAACCTAGAGCACACCTGACAGTTGTGCG
GCAGACCCCTACACAGCACTTCAAGAATCAGTTCCCCGCTCTGCACTGGGAGCATGAGCTGGGACTCGCC
TTCACCAAGAACCGGATGAACTACACCAACAAGTTTCTGCTGATCCCCGAGAGCGGCGACTACTTCATCT
ACAGCCAAGTGACCTTCCGGGGCATGACCAGCGAGTGCTCTGAAATTAGACAGGCCGGCAGACCTAACAA
GCCCGACAGCATCACCGTGGTCATCACCAAAGTGACCGACAGCTACCCCGAGCCAACACAGCTGCTGATG
GGCACCAAGTCTGTGTGCGAAGTGGGCAGCAACTGGTTCCAGCCTATCTACCTGGGAGCCATGTTCAGCC
TGCAAGAGGGCGACAAGCTGATGGTCAACGTGTCCGACATCAGCCTGGTGGATTACACCAAAGAGGACAA
GACCTTCTTCGGCGCCTTCCTGCTT
